Addgene plasmid #230417: AiP11568 - pAAV-hsA2-AiE0122h-minRho-SYFP2-WPRE3-BGHpA (Alias: CN1568)
Purpose: AiE0122h is an enhancer sequence, designed to drive AAV-mediated transgene expression in specific populations of brain cells
Depositing lab: Allen Institute for Brain Science & Jonathan Ting. Depositing organization: Allen Institute. Publication: A suite of enhancer AAVs and transgenic mouse lines for genetic access to cortical cell types. Ben-Simon Y, Hooper M, Narayan S, Daigle TL, Dwivedi D, Way SW, Oster A, Stafford DA, Mich JK, Taormina MJ, Martinez RA, Opitz-Araya X, Roth JR, Alexander JR, Allen S, Amster A, Arbuckle J, Ayala A, Baker PM, Bakken TE, Barcelli T, Barta S, Bendrick J, Bertagnolli D, Bielstein C, Bishwakarma P, Bowlus J, Boyer G, Brouner K, Casian B, Casper T, Chakka AB, Chakrabarty R, Chance RK, Chavan S, Clark M, Colbert K, Collman F, Daniel S, Departee M, DiValentin P, Donadio N, Dotson N, Egdorf T, Fliss T, Gabitto M, Garcia J, Gary A, Gasperini M, Gloe J, Goldy J, Gore BB, Graybuck L, Greisman N, Haeseleer F, Halterman C, Haradon Z, Hastings SD, Helback O, Ho W, Hockemeyer D, Huang C, Huff S, Hunker A, Johansen N, Jones D, Juneau Z, Kalmbach B, Kannan M, Khem S, Kussick E, Kutsal R, Larsen R, Lee C, Lee AY, Leibly M, Lenz GH, Li S, Liang E, Lusk N, Madigan Z, Malloy J, Malone J, McCue R, Melchor J, Mollenkopf T, Moosman S, Morin E, Newman D, Ng L, Ngo K, Omstead V, Otto S, Oyama A, Pena N, Pham T, Phillips E, Pom CA, Potekhina L, Ransford S, Ray PL, Rette D, Reynoldson C, Rimorin C, Rocha D, Ruiz A, Sanchez REA, Sawyer L, Sedeno-Cortes A, Sevigny JP, Shapovalova N, Shepard N, Shulga L, Sigler AR, Siverts L, Soliman S, Somasundaram S, Staats B, Stewart K, Szelenyi E, Tieu M, Trader C, Tran A, van Velthoven CTJ, Walker M, Wang Y, Weed N, Wirthlin M, Wood T, Wynalda B, Yao Z, Zhou T, Ariza J, Dee N, Reding M, Ronellenfitch K, Mufti S, Sunkin SM, Smith KA, Esposito L, Waters J, Thyagarajan B, Yao S, Lein ES, Zeng H, Levi BP, Ngai J, Ting JT, Tasic B. Cell. 2025 May 16:S0092-8674(25)00513-6. doi: 10.1016/j.cell.2025.05.002. PubMed 40403729.
Backbone
  Vector backbone: pAAV2
  Vector type: AAV
Growth in bacteria
  Bacterial resistance: Ampicillin, 100 μg/mL
  Growth temperature: 37°C
  Growth strain: NEB Stable
  Copy number: High Copy
Gene/Insert
  Gene/Insert name: SYFP2
  Species: Synthetic
  Promoter: minRho
  Cloning method: Gibson Cloning
Terms and licenses: Academic/Nonprofit Terms; Industry Terms: Not Available to Industry
How to cite: AiP11568 - pAAV-hsA2-AiE0122h-minRho-SYFP2-WPRE3-BGHpA (Alias: CN1568) was a gift from Allen Institute for Brain Science & Jonathan Ting (Addgene plasmid # 230417 ; http://n2t.net/addgene:230417 ; RRID:Addgene_230417)
