[The description below was written by a language model from this plasmid's Addgene catalogue record and pLannotate feature annotations shown in this document.]
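Description:
AiP11568 - pAAV-hsA2-AiE0122h-minRho-SYFP2-WPRE3-BGHpA (alias CN1568) is an AAV transfer plasmid built on a pAAV2 backbone and intended for packaging into recombinant adeno-associated virus for gene delivery to brain tissue. In bacteria it is maintained as a high-copy plasmid through a ColE1/pUC-type origin and selected with ampicillin via the β-lactamase gene and its native promoter. An f1 phage origin is also present, along with small remnants of pBR322 bom and rop sequences. The full sequenced plasmid is about 5.2 kb. AAV2 inverted terminal repeats flank the expression cassette. The downstream ITR is annotated intact, while only short fragments are detected at the upstream end, which is common for sequencing and annotation of these highly structured repeats.

The payload is an enhancer-reporter cassette. AiE0122h, a candidate enhancer, sits upstream of the minimal promoter minRho. A minimal promoter of this kind is expected to give little expression by itself, so that cell-type selectivity comes from the enhancer. Neither the enhancer, the minRho promoter nor the "hsA2" element named in the title is annotated in the feature table. They presumably lie in the unannotated region between the upstream ITR and the reporter, and the record does not define hsA2. The cassette drives SYFP2, a rapidly maturing monomeric yellow fluorescent protein derived from Aequorea victoria GFP. It is followed by WPRE3, a shortened woodchuck hepatitis virus posttranscriptional element (annotated as two WPRE fragments) that boosts transcript expression while saving packaging space, and then by a bovine growth hormone polyadenylation signal. The construct belongs to a collection of enhancer AAVs for genetic access to cortical cell types, and it is used to label the brain cell populations in which AiE0122h is active. The record does not specify which populations these are.
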