Features (pLannotate 1.2.2; 14 found; start..end, strand, type, name):
     12..39      +  repeat_region  AAV2 ITR (fragment): inverted terminal repeat of adeno-associated virus serotype 2 inverted
     68..95      +  repeat_region  AAV2 ITR (fragment): inverted terminal repeat of adeno-associated virus serotype 2 inverted
   1252..1968    +  CDS            SYFP2: SYFP2 is a basic (constitutively fluorescent) yellow fluorescent protein published in 2006, derived from Aequorea victoria. It is reported to be a very rapidly-maturing monomer with moderate acid sensitivity.
   1983..2140    +  misc_feature   WPRE (fragment): woodchuck hepatitis virus posttranscriptional regulatory element
   2146..2226    +  misc_feature   WPRE (fragment): woodchuck hepatitis virus posttranscriptional regulatory element
   2243..2354    +  polyA_signal   bGH poly(A) signal: bovine growth hormone polyadenylation signal
   2472..2612    +  repeat_region  AAV2 ITR: inverted terminal repeat of adeno-associated virus serotype 2 inverted
   2617..2668    -  misc_feature   bom (fragment): basis of mobility region from pBR322
   2687..3142    +  rep_origin     f1 ori (sequence partly withheld): f1 bacteriophage origin of replication; arrow indicates direction of (+) strand synthesis
   3143..3192    -  misc_feature   bom (fragment): basis of mobility region from pBR322
   3294..3329    -  CDS            rop (fragment): Rop protein, which maintains plasmids at low copy number; rop
   3424..3528    +  promoter       AmpR promoter: bla
   3529..4389    +  CDS            AmpR: β-lactamase; bla; confers resistance to ampicillin, carbenicillin, and related antibiotics
   4560..5148    +  rep_origin     ori: high-copy-number ColE1/pMB1/pBR322/pUC origin of replication
>Addgene plasmid #230417 | AiP11568 - pAAV-hsA2-AiE0122h-minRho-SYFP2-WPRE3-BGHpA (Alias: CN1568) | addgene full sequence | sequence record 474058 | Addgene NGS Result
CCTGCAGGCAGCTGCGCGCTCGCTCGCTCACTGAGGCCGCCCGGGCGTCGGGCGACCTTTGGTCGCCCGG
CCTCAGTGAGCGAGCGAGCGCGCAGAGAGGGAGTGGCCAACTCCATCACTAGGGGTTCCTGCGGCCGCAA
CGCGTTTAGAACAATGGCTGGCCCATAGTAAATGCCGTGTTAGTGTGTTAGTTGCTGTTCTTCCACGTCA
GAAGAGGCACAGACAAATTACCACCAGGTGGCGCTCAGAGTCTGCGGAGGCATCACAACAGCCCTGAATT
TGAATCCTGCTCTGCCACTGCCTAGTTGAGACCTTTTACTACCTGACTAGCTGTTTGTGTATTTTAGGTG
TTTGTTTCTGGAATGAGGACACTTGTTGTGCACCTTGCTTTGGAGCCCCAGACAGGCAAAAAAATATCCA
TGTGGCTTCACCCAGGTCATCTCTTTGCTTGTATGAACCTCAGGCCACCCTTAGAAAGGGTCTCATAGCC
CCGGTGTCTCACTCTCTGACCTTTGCCAAGTCGTCTTCAGCAGCAGCTGGAACTCTTTGAAGTGGCTGCC
ACAGATGTTGGCAAAGCCCGGCCTGGGATGCCTCCACCCTGCACCAGGCACGGGGCTGCCTCTGCTGCAT
ATTCACCTGGAAATCATCCACATGCCAAGCACCGCAGAGGCAAGGGGAGTCTGCCATTGGACTGCGTTCA
ACACGGCTGCAGGGATACAGACAAGCACATTCCCTGTCAGAGGCACGGGCCCGGCTGGCTGGAGCTGCAG
CAGCTGTGTGTGGTCACAGAGCTTCCAAATGAGGGAGATGGATGGCCTCGCTTCACAGTGTGCCCAGAGC
ATGTCCACGGTGCCTGGGAAGACCAGGGACTCACCATGCCCGGCTCTGGTTTCCCTCACAGCGAAGCCTC
CTTGCTGGTAGGATCCATGGCCAAGCATGGGGGCAGGGGCTGGGGGAGCTCTGTCAGTGACTTCTCGCAG
GCAGCAAGGCCTCTGGGAGCTGGCCAGGAAAACAGAAACTCCATCCTGGAGCAGGTGCGCAAACCAACAG
CTCGAATTCGATATCATAATCAACCATAGGTACCGAGCTCGGGATTCAGCCGGGAGCTTAGGGAGGGGAG
GTCACTTCATAAGGGCCTGGGGGGGGAGTTGGAGCCACGAGTCGTCCAGCCGGAGCCCCGTGTGGCTGAG
CTCCGGCCTCAGAAGCATCCCCGGGTTGGATCCTTCGAAGCTAGCGCTACCGGTCGCCACCATGGTGAGC
AAGGGCGAGGAGCTGTTCACCGGGGTGGTGCCCATCCTGGTCGAGCTGGACGGCGACGTAAACGGCCACA
AGTTCAGCGTGTCCGGCGAGGGCGAGGGCGATGCCACCTACGGCAAGCTGACCCTGAAGCTGATCTGCAC
CACCGGCAAGCTGCCCGTGCCCTGGCCCACCCTCGTGACCACCCTGGGCTACGGCGTGCAGTGCTTCGCC
CGCTACCCCGACCACATGAAGCAGCACGACTTCTTCAAGTCCGCCATGCCCGAAGGCTACGTCCAGGAGC
GCACCATCTTCTTCAAGGACGACGGCAACTACAAGACCCGCGCCGAGGTGAAGTTCGAGGGCGACACCCT
GGTGAACCGCATCGAGCTGAAGGGCATCGACTTCAAGGAGGACGGCAACATCCTGGGGCACAAGCTGGAG
TACAACTACAACAGCCACAACGTCTATATCACCGCCGACAAGCAGAAGAACGGCATCAAGGCCAACTTCA
AGATCCGCCACAACATCGAGGACGGCGGCGTGCAGCTCGCCGACCACTACCAGCAGAACACCCCCATCGG
CGACGGCCCCGTGCTGCTGCCCGACAACCACTACCTGAGCTACCAGTCCAAGCTGAGCAAAGACCCCAAC
GAGAAGCGCGATCACATGGTCCTGCTGGAGTTCGTGACCGCCGCCGGGATCACTCTCGGCATGGACGAGC
TGTACAAGTAAGTCGACATCATAATCAACCTCTGGATTACAAAATTTGTGAAAGATTGACTGGTATTCTT
AACTATGTTGCTCCTTTTACGCTATGTGGATACGCTGCTTTAATGCCTTTGTATCATGCTATTGCTTCCC
GTATGGCTTTCATTTTCTCCTCCTTGTATAAATCCTGGTTAGTTCTTGCCACGGCGGAACTCATCGCCGC
CTGCCTTGCCCGCTGCTGGACAGGGGCTCGGCTGTTGGGCACTGACAATTCCGTGGCTCGAGAGATCTTC
GACTGTGCCTTCTAGTTGCCAGCCATCTGTTGTTTGCCCCTCCCCCGTGCCTTCCTTGACCCTGGAAGGT
GCCACTCCCACTGTCCTTTCCTAATAAAATGAGGAAATTGCATCGCATTGTCTGAGTAGGTGTCATTCTA
TTCTGGGGGGTGGGGTGGGGCAGGACAGCAAGGGGGAGGATTGGGAAGACAATAGCAGGCATGAGATCTC
ACGTGCGGACCGAGCGGCCGCAGGAACCCCTAGTGATGGAGTTGGCCACTCCCTCTCTGCGCGCTCGCTC
GCTCACTGAGGCCGGGCGACCAAAGGTCGCCCGACGCCCGGGCTTTGCCCGGGCGGCCTCAGTGAGCGAG
CGAGCGCGCAGCTGCCTGCAGGGGCGCCTGATGCGGTATTTTCTCCTTACGCATCTGTGCGGTATTTCAC
ACCGCATA
[95 nt withheld, positions 2669-2763]
T
[46 nt withheld, positions 2765-2810]
C
[141 nt withheld, positions 2812-2952]
CCTTTGACGTTGGAGTCCACGTTCTTT
[37 nt withheld, positions 2980-3016]
ACTCTATCTCGGGCTATTCTTTTGATTTATAAGGGATTTTGCCGATTTCGGTCTATTGGTTAAAAAATGA
GCTGATTTAACAAAAATTTAACGGGAATTTTAACAAAATATTAACGTTTACAATTTTATGGTGCACTCTC
AGTACAATCTGCTCTGATGCCGCATAGTTAAGCCAGCCCCGACACCCGCCAACACCCGCTGACGCGCCCT
GACGGGCTTGTCTGCTCCCGGCATCCGCTTACAGACAAGCTGTGACCGTCTCCGGGAGCTGCATGTGTCA
GAGGTTTTCACCGTCATCACCGAAACGCGCGAGACGAAAGGGCCTCGTGATACGCCTATTTTTATAGGTT
AATGTCATGATAATAATGGTTTCTTAGACGTCAGGTGGCACTTTTCGGGGAAATGTGCGCGGAACCCCTA
TTTGTTTATTTTTCTAAATACATTCAAATATGTATCCGCTCATGAGACAATAACCCTGATAAATGCTTCA
ATAATATTGAAAAAGGAAGAGTATGAGTATTCAACATTTCCGTGTCGCCCTTATTCCCTTTTTTGCGGCA
TTTTGCCTTCCTGTTTTTGCTCACCCAGAAACGCTGGTGAAAGTAAAAGATGCTGAAGATCAGTTGGGTG
CACGAGTGGGTTACATCGAACTGGATCTCAACAGCGGTAAGATCCTTGAGAGTTTTCGCCCCGAAGAACG
TTTTCCAATGATGAGCACTTTTAAAGTTCTGCTATGTGGCGCGGTATTATCCCGTATTGACGCCGGGCAA
GAGCAACTCGGTCGCCGCATACACTATTCTCAGAATGACTTGGTTGAGTACTCACCAGTCACAGAAAAGC
ATCTTACGGATGGCATGACAGTAAGAGAATTATGCAGTGCTGCCATAACCATGAGTGATAACACTGCGGC
CAACTTACTTCTGACAACGATCGGAGGACCGAAGGAGCTAACCGCTTTTTTGCACAACATGGGGGATCAT
GTAACTCGCCTTGATCGTTGGGAACCGGAGCTGAATGAAGCCATACCAAACGACGAGCGTGACACCACGA
TGCCTGTAGCAATGGCAACAACGTTGCGCAAACTATTAACTGGCGAACTACTTACTCTAGCTTCCCGGCA
ACAATTAATAGACTGGATGGAGGCGGATAAAGTTGCAGGACCACTTCTGCGCTCGGCCCTTCCGGCTGGC
TGGTTTATTGCTGATAAATCTGGAGCCGGTGAGCGTGGGTCTCGCGGTATCATTGCAGCACTGGGGCCAG
ATGGTAAGCCCTCCCGTATCGTAGTTATCTACACGACGGGGAGTCAGGCAACTATGGATGAACGAAATAG
ACAGATCGCTGAGATAGGTGCCTCACTGATTAAGCATTGGTAACTGTCAGACCAAGTTTACTCATATATA
CTTTAGATTGATTTAAAACTTCATTTTTAATTTAAAAGGATCTAGGTGAAGATCCTTTTTGATAATCTCA
TGACCAAAATCCCTTAACGTGAGTTTTCGTTCCACTGAGCGTCAGACCCCGTAGAAAAGATCAAAGGATC
TTCTTGAGATCCTTTTTTTCTGCGCGTAATCTGCTGCTTGCAAACAAAAAAACCACCGCTACCAGCGGTG
GTTTGTTTGCCGGATCAAGAGCTACCAACTCTTTTTCCGAAGGTAACTGGCTTCAGCAGAGCGCAGATAC
CAAATACTGTTCTTCTAGTGTAGCCGTAGTTAGGCCACCACTTCAAGAACTCTGTAGCACCGCCTACATA
CCTCGCTCTGCTAATCCTGTTACCAGTGGCTGCTGCCAGTGGCGATAAGTCGTGTCTTACCGGGTTGGAC
TCAAGACGATAGTTACCGGATAAGGCGCAGCGGTCGGGCTGAACGGGGGGTTCGTGCACACAGCCCAGCT
TGGAGCGAACGACCTACACCGAACTGAGATACCTACAGCGTGAGCTATGAGAAAGCGCCACGCTTCCCGA
AGGGAGAAAGGCGGACAGGTATCCGGTAAGCGGCAGGGTCGGAACAGGAGAGCGCACGAGGGAGCTTCCA
GGGGGAAACGCCTGGTATCTTTATAGTCCTGTCGGGTTTCGCCACCTCTGACTTGAGCGTCGATTTTTGT
GATGCTCGTCAGGGGGGCGGAGCCTATGGAAAAACGCCAGCAACGCGGCCTTTTTACGGTTCCTGGCCTT
TTGCTGGCCTTTTGCTCACATGT
